Addgene plasmid #103646: LSB-hsa-miR-556-5p
Purpose: Used to sense miRNA activity using fluorescence based tools. hsa-miR-556-5p target in 3' UTR of of mKate. miRNA activity can be measured by the repression of mKate2 relative to EBFP2 fluorescent proteins . Plasmid is inherently unstable; please see Depositor Comments
Depositing lab: Ron Weiss. Depositing organization: Massachusetts Institute of Technology. Publication: A mixed antagonistic/synergistic miRNA repression model enables accurate predictions of multi-input miRNA sensor activity. Gam JJ, Babb J, Weiss R. Nat Commun. 2018 Jun 22;9(1):2430. doi: 10.1038/s41467-018-04575-0. PubMed 29934631.
Backbone
  Vector backbone: Low Sensor Backbone (LSB)
  Vector type: Mammalian Expression, Synthetic Biology
Growth in bacteria
  Bacterial resistance: Ampicillin and Kanamycin, 100 & 50 μg/mL
  Growth temperature: 30°C
  Growth strain: NEB Stable
  Copy number: High Copy
Gene/Insert
  Gene/Insert name: hsa-miR-556-5p target
  Species: H. sapiens (human)
  Entrez Gene: MIR556 (a.k.a. MIRN556, hsa-mir-556, mir-556)
  Promoter: EF-1a
  Cloning method: Gibson Cloning
Terms and licenses: Academic/Nonprofit Terms; Industry Terms: Not Available to Industry
Depositor comments: Please note that this plasmid is inherently unstable due to a repeating poly A element. We recommend performing a diagnostic digest on multiple colonies upon receipt. The depositors would like to note the presence of several discrepancies between the depositor sequence and physical plasmid sequence. In particular, the sequences upstream and downstream of the puromycin coding region have 10 bp insertions which do not affect the ability to perform puromycin selection. The sequences for those regions within the physical plasmids are as follows: Upstream of Puro: GAATTCGACCGCCTGTCTCAAGGTGCCACC; Downstream of Puro: GCTTTGAGACTACGCGTGAATTCACTCCTC. Please contact if you are interested in this plasmid prior to placing an order.
How to cite: LSB-hsa-miR-556-5p was a gift from Ron Weiss (Addgene plasmid # 103646 ; http://n2t.net/addgene:103646 ; RRID:Addgene_103646)
