[The description below was written by a language model from this plasmid's Addgene catalogue record and pLannotate feature annotations shown in this document.]
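Description:
LSB-hsa-miR-556-5p is an 11 kb mammalian expression plasmid built on the Low Sensor Backbone (LSB) and designed as a fluorescence-based sensor of microRNA activity. It replicates in E. coli from a high-copy ColE1/pUC-type origin and carries both β-lactamase (AmpR) and an aph(3')-Ia kanamycin resistance gene, so it is selected with ampicillin and kanamycin together. A puromycin N-acetyltransferase coding sequence followed by a rabbit β-globin polyadenylation signal is also present for selection in mammalian cells. The feature table does not annotate a promoter for this cassette.

The payload consists of two parallel transcription units of matching architecture. Each has the human EF-1α core promoter with its intron A, a fluorescent protein coding sequence flanked by Gateway attB recombination scars (attB4, attB1, attB2), and a β-globin 3' region with a poly(A) signal. The first unit expresses the red protein mKate2, and according to the catalogue entry it carries a target site for human miR-556-5p in its 3' UTR. That site is not separately annotated, but an unannotated stretch lies between the mKate2 cassette's attB2 site and its β-globin sequence. The second unit expresses the blue protein EBFP2 without a target site and serves as an internal reference for delivery and expression. When miR-556-5p is active in transfected cells, mKate2 output is repressed relative to EBFP2, so the red-to-blue ratio reports miRNA activity.

The depositor notes that the repeated poly(A) elements make the plasmid inherently unstable. Small insertions flanking the puromycin coding region also distinguish the physical plasmid from the deposited sequence, reportedly without affecting puromycin selection.
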