Features (pLannotate 1.2.2; 28 found; start..end, strand, type, name):
     87..675     -  rep_origin     ori: high-copy-number ColE1/pMB1/pBR322/pUC origin of replication
    846..1706    -  CDS            AmpR: β-lactamase; bla; confers resistance to ampicillin, carbenicillin, and related antibiotics
   1707..1778    -  promoter       AmpR promoter: bla
   1857..2456    +  CDS            PuroR: puromycin N-acetyltransferase; pac from Streptomyces alboniger; confers resistance to puromycin
   2461..2541    +  CDS            HBB (fragment): HBB_PONPY - Experimental evidence at transcript level: Swiss-Prot protein existence level 2. Involved in oxygen transport from the lung to the various peripheral tissues. From Pongo pygmaeus (Bornean orangutan).
   2612..2667    +  polyA_signal   β-globin poly(A) signal: rabbit β-globin polyadenylation signal (Gil and Proudfoot, 1987)
   3646..3666    +  protein_bind   attB4: mutant version of attB; core recombination site for the Gateway® BP reaction BP Clonase™
   3734..3945    +  promoter       EF-1α core promoter: core promoter for human elongation factor EF-1α
   3946..4884    +  intron         EF-1α intron A: intron upstream of the start codon of human EF-1α
   4911..4931    +  protein_bind   attB1: mutant version of attB; core recombination site for the Gateway® BP reaction BP Clonase™
   4951..5646    +  CDS            mKate2: mKate2 is a basic (constitutively fluorescent) red fluorescent protein published in 2009, derived from Entacmaea quadricolor. It is reported to be a rapidly-maturing monomer with moderate acid sensitivity.
   5666..5690    -  protein_bind   attB2: mutant version of attB; recombination site for the Gateway® BP reaction BP Clonase™
   5834..5908    +  CDS            HBB (fragment): HBB_PONPY - Experimental evidence at transcript level: Swiss-Prot protein existence level 2. Involved in oxygen transport from the lung to the various peripheral tissues. From Pongo pygmaeus (Bornean orangutan).
   5979..6034    +  polyA_signal   β-globin poly(A) signal: rabbit β-globin polyadenylation signal (Gil and Proudfoot, 1987)
   6418..6443    +  misc_feature   SA: splice acceptor site
   7115..7135    +  protein_bind   attB4: mutant version of attB; core recombination site for the Gateway® BP reaction BP Clonase™
   7203..7414    +  promoter       EF-1α core promoter: core promoter for human elongation factor EF-1α
   7415..8353    +  intron         EF-1α intron A: intron upstream of the start codon of human EF-1α
   8380..8400    +  protein_bind   attB1: mutant version of attB; core recombination site for the Gateway® BP reaction BP Clonase™
   8411..9127    +  CDS            EBFP2: EBFP2 is a basic (constitutively fluorescent) blue fluorescent protein published in 2007, derived from Aequorea victoria. It is reported to be a rapidly-maturing monomer with moderate acid sensitivity.
   9135..9159    -  protein_bind   attB2: mutant version of attB; recombination site for the Gateway® BP reaction BP Clonase™
   9163..9243    +  CDS            HBB (fragment): HBB_PONPY - Experimental evidence at transcript level: Swiss-Prot protein existence level 2. Involved in oxygen transport from the lung to the various peripheral tissues. From Pongo pygmaeus (Bornean orangutan).
   9314..9369    +  polyA_signal   β-globin poly(A) signal: rabbit β-globin polyadenylation signal (Gil and Proudfoot, 1987)
   9752..9774    -  protein_bind   lac operator (fragment): The lac repressor binds to the lac operator to inhibit transcription in E. coli. This inhibition can be relieved by adding lactose or isopropyl-β-D-thiogalactopyranoside (IPTG). lac repressor encoded by lacI
   9778..9808    -  promoter       lac promoter: promoter for the E. coli lac operon
   9823..9844    -  protein_bind   CAP binding site: CAP binding activates transcription in the presence of cAMP. E. coli catabolite activator protein
   9857..9896    -  CDS            lacI (fragment): lac repressor; lacI; The lac repressor binds to the lac operator to inhibit transcription in E. coli. This inhibition can be relieved by adding lactose or isopropyl-β-D-thiogalactopyranoside (IPTG).
  10069..10878   +  CDS            KanR: aminoglycoside phosphotransferase; aph(3')-Ia; confers resistance to kanamycin in bacteria or G418 (Geneticin®) in eukaryotes
>Addgene plasmid #103646 | LSB-hsa-miR-556-5p | depositor full sequence | sequence record 196340 | Full Sequence
AATTGAGGGGATAACGCAGGAAAGAACATGTGAGCAAAAGGCCAGCAAAAGGCCAGGAACCGTAAAAAGG
CCGCGTTGCTGGCGTTTTTCCATAGGCTCCGCCCCCCTGACGAGCATCACAAAAATCGACGCTCAAGTCA
GAGGTGGCGAAACCCGACAGGACTATAAAGATACCAGGCGTTTCCCCCTGGAAGCTCCCTCGTGCGCTCT
CCTGTTCCGACCCTGCCGCTTACCGGATACCTGTCCGCCTTTCTCCCTTCGGGAAGCGTGGCGCTTTCTC
ATAGCTCACGCTGTAGGTATCTCAGTTCGGTGTAGGTCGTTCGCTCCAAGCTGGGCTGTGTGCACGAACC
CCCCGTTCAGCCCGACCGCTGCGCCTTATCCGGTAACTATCGTCTTGAGTCCAACCCGGTAAGACACGAC
TTATCGCCACTGGCAGCAGCCACTGGTAACAGGATTAGCAGAGCGAGGTATGTAGGCGGTGCTACAGAGT
TCTTGAAGTGGTGGCCTAACTACGGCTACACTAGAAGAACAGTATTTGGTATCTGCGCTCTGCTGAAGCC
AGTTACCTTCGGAAAAAGAGTTGGTAGCTCTTGATCCGGCAAACAAACCACCGCTGGTAGCGGTGGTTTT
TTTGTTTGCAAGCAGCAGATTACGCGCAGAAAAAAAGGATCTCAAGAAGATCCTTTGATCTTTTCTACGG
GGTCTGACGCTCAGTGGAACGAAAACTCACGTTAAGGGATTTTGGTCATGAGATTATCAAAAAGGATCTT
CACCTAGATCCTTTTAAATTAAAAATGAAGTTTTAAATCAATCTAAAGTATATATGAGTAAACTTGGTCT
GACAGTTACCAATGCTTAATCAGTGAGGCACCTATCTCAGCGATCTGTCTATTTCGTTCATCCATAGTTG
CCTGACTCCCCGTCGTGTAGATAACTACGATACGGGAGGGCTTACCATCTGGCCCCAGTGCTGCAATGAT
ACCGCGAGAACCACGCTCACCGGCTCCAGATTTATCAGCAATAAACCAGCCAGCCGGAAGGGCCGAGCGC
AGAAGTGGTCCTGCAACTTTATCCGCCTCCATCCAGTCTATTAATTGTTGCCGGGAAGCTAGAGTAAGTA
GTTCGCCAGTTAATAGTTTGCGCAACGTTGTTGCCATTGCTACAGGCATCGTGGTGTCACGCTCGTCGTT
TGGTATGGCTTCATTCAGCTCCGGTTCCCAACGATCAAGGCGAGTTACATGATCCCCCATGTTGTGCAAA
AAAGCGGTTAGCTCCTTCGGTCCTCCGATCGTTGTCAGAAGTAAGTTGGCCGCAGTGTTATCACTCATGG
TTATGGCAGCACTGCATAATTCTCTTACTGTCATGCCATCCGTAAGATGCTTTTCTGTGACTGGTGAGTA
CTCAACCAAGTCATTCTGAGAATAGTGTATGCGGCGACCGAGTTGCTCTTGCCCGGCGTCAATACGGGAT
AATACCGCGCCACATAGCAGAACTTTAAAAGTGCTCATCATTGGAAAACGTTCTTCGGGGCGAAAACTCT
CAAGGATCTTACCGCTGTTGAGATCCAGTTCGATGTAACCCACTCGTGCACCCAACTGATCTTCAGCATC
TTTTACTTTCACCAGCGTTTCTGGGTGAGCAAAAACAGGAAGGCAAAATGCCGCAAAAAAGGGAATAAGG
GCGACACGGAAATGTTGAATACTCATACTCTTCCTTTTTCAATATTATTGAAGCATTTATCAGGGTTATT
GTCTCATGAGCGGATACATATTTGAATGTAGCTCCGAATTTCTCGAGGGCTTGTCGACGACGGCGGTCTC
CGTCGTCAGGATCATGAATTCGACCCGCCTGCCACCATGACCGAGTACAAGCCCACGGTGCGCCTCGCCA
CCCGCGACGACGTCCCCCGGGCCGTACGCACCCTCGCCGCCGCGTTCGCCGACTACCCCGCCACGCGCCA
CACCGTCGACCCGGACCGCCACATCGAGCGGGTCACCGAGCTGCAAGAACTCTTCCTCACGCGCGTCGGG
CTCGACATCGGCAAGGTGTGGGTCGCGGACGACGGCGCCGCGGTGGCGGTCTGGACCACGCCGGAGAGCG
TCGAAGCGGGGGCGGTGTTCGCCGAGATCGGCCCGCGCATGGCCGAGTTGAGCGGTTCCCGGCTGGCCGC
GCAGCAACAGATGGAAGGCCTCCTGGCGCCGCACCGGCCCAAGGAGCCCGCGTGGTTCCTGGCCACCGTC
GGCGTCTCGCCCGACCACCAGGGCAAGGGTCTGGGCAGCGCCGTCGTGCTCCCCGGAGTGGAGGCGGCCG
AGCGCGCCGGGGTGCCCGCCTTCCTGGAGACATCCGCGCCCCGCAACCTCCCCTTCTACGAGCGGCTCGG
CTTCACCGTCACCGCCGACGTCGAGGTGCCCGAAGGACCGCGCACCTGGTGCATGACCCGCAAGCCCGGT
GCCTGATACGCGTGAATTCACTCCTCAGGTGCAGGCTGCCTATCAGAAGGTGGTGGCTGGTGTGGCCAAT
GCCCTGGCTCACAAATACCACTGAGATCTTTTTCCCTCTGCCAAAAATTATGGGGACATCATGAAGCCCC
TTGAGCATCTGACTTCTGGCTAATAAAGGAAATTTATTTTCATTGCAATAGTGTGTTGGAATTTTTTGTG
TCTCTCACTCGGAAGGACATATGGGAGGGCAAATCATTTAAAACATCAGAATGAGTATTTGGTTTAGAGT
TTGGCAACATATGCCCATATGCTGGCTGCCATGAACAAAGGTTGGCTATAAAGAGGTCATCAGTATATGA
AACAGCCCCCTGCTGTCCATTCCTTATTCCATAGAAAAGCCTTGACTTGAGGTTAGATTTTTTTTATATT
TTGTTTTGTGTTATTTTTTTCTTTAACATCCCTAAAATTTTCCTTACATGTTTTACTAGCCAGATTTTTC
CTCCTCTCCTGACTACTCCCAGTCATAGCTGTCCCTCTTCTCTTATGGAGATCCCTCGACCTGCAGCCCA
AGCTTGAATTCTCTAGAATTACCCTGTTATCCCTATGCTTGGTTTACCGAGCTCTTATTGGTTTTCAAAC
TTCATTGACTGTGCCCAACGCGCCTGGGAGCTCACGGGGACAGCCCCCCCCCAAAGCCCCCAGGGATGTA
ATTACGTCCCTCCCCCGCTAGGGGGCAGCAGCGAGCCGCCCGGGGCTCCGCTCCGGTCCGGCGCTCCCCC
CGCATCCCCGAGCCGGCAGCGTGCGGGGACAGCCCGGGCACGGGGAAGGTGGCACGGGATCGCTTTCCTC
TGAACGCTTCTCGCTGCTCTTTGAGCCTGCAGACACCTGGGGGGATACGGGGAAAAAGCTAGGCTGAAAG
ACCGGTTCTTAGAATGACACGCGCCTGGGAGCTCACGGGGACAGCCCCCCCCCAAAGCCCCCAGGGATGT
AATTACGTCCCTCCCCCGCTAGGGGGCAGCAGCGAGCCGCCCGGGGCTCCGCTCCGGTCCGGCGCTCCCC
CCGCATCCCCGAGCCGGCAGCGTGCGGGGACAGCCCGGGCACGGGGAAGGTGGCACGGGATCGCTTTCCT
CTGAACGCTTCTCGCTGCTCTTTGAGCCTGCAGACACCTGGGGGGATACGGGGAAAAAGCTAACTTCTGA
GACGACAACTTTGTATAGAAAAGTTGGCTCCGAATTCGCCCTTGACAGCAGAGATCCAGTTTGGTTAATT
AATTGGCTCCGGTGCCCGTCAGTGGGCAGAGCGCACATCGCCCACAGTCCCCGAGAAGTTGTGGGGAGGG
GTCGGCAATTGAACCGGTGCCTAGAGAAGGTGGCGCGGGGTAAACTGGGAAAGTGATGTCGTGTACTGGC
TCCGCCTTTTTCCCGAGGGTGGGGGAGAACCGTATATAAGTGCAGTAGTCGCCGTGAACGTTCTTTTTCG
CAACGGGTTTGCCGCCAGAACACAGGTAAGTGCCGTGTGTGGTTCCCGCGGGCCTGGCCTCTTTACGGGT
TATGGCCCTTGCGTGCCTTGAATTACTTCCACCTGGCTGCAGTACGTGATTCTTGATCCCGAGCTTCGGG
TTGGAAGTGGGTGGGAGAGTTCGAGGCCTTGCGCTTAAGGAGCCCCTTCGCCTCGTGCTTGAGTTGAGGC
CTGGCCTGGGCGCTGGGGCCGCCGCGTGCGAATCTGGTGGCACCTTCGCGCCTGTCTCGCTGCTTTCGAT
AAGTCTCTAGCCATTTAAAATTTTTGATGACCTGCTGCGACGCTTTTTTTCTGGCAAGATAGTCTTGTAA
ATGCGGGCCAAGATCTGCACACTGGTATTTCGGTTTTTGGGGCCGCGGGCGGCGACGGGGCCCGTGCGTC
CCAGCGCACATGTTCGGCGAGGCGGGGCCTGCGAGCGCGGCCACCGAGAATCGGACGGGGGTAGTCTCAA
GCTGGCCGGCCTGCTCTGGTGCCTGGCCTCGCGCCGCCGTGTATCGCCCCGCCCTGGGCGGCAAGGCTGG
CCCGGTCGGCACCAGTTGCGTGAGCGGAAAGATGGCCGCTTCCCGGCCCTGCTGCAGGGAGCTCAAAATG
GAGGACGCGGCGCTCGGGAGAGCGGGCGGGTGAGTCACCCACACAAAGGAAAAGGGCCTTTCCGTCCTCA
GCCGTCGCTTCATGTGACTCCACGGAGTACCGGGCGCCGTCCAGGCACCTCGATTAGTTCTCGAGCTTTT
GGAGTACGTCGTCTTTAGGTTGGGGGGAGGGGTTTTATGCGATGGAGTTTCCCCACACTGAGTGGGTGGA
GACTGAAGTTAGGCCAGCTTGGCACTTGATGTAATTCTCCTTGGAATTTGCCCTTTTTGAGTTTGGATCT
TGGTTCATTCTCAAGCCTCAGACAGTGGTTCAAAGTTTTTTTCTTCCATTTCAGGTGTCGTGAGAAGGGC
GAATTCGACCCAAGTTTGTACAAAAAAGCAGGCTGGATCCAGGTGCCACCATGGTGAGCGAGCTGATTAA
GGAGAACATGCACATGAAGCTGTACATGGAGGGCACCGTGAACAACCACCACTTCAAGTGCACATCCGAG
GGCGAAGGCAAGCCCTACGAGGGCACCCAGACCATGAGAATCAAGGCGGTCGAGGGCGGCCCTCTCCCCT
TCGCCTTCGACATCCTGGCTACCAGCTTCATGTACGGCAGCAAAACCTTCATCAACCACACCCAGGGCAT
CCCCGACTTCTTTAAGCAGTCCTTCCCCGAGGGCTTCACATGGGAGAGAGTCACCACATACGAAGATGGG
GGCGTGCTGACCGCTACCCAGGACACCAGCCTCCAGGACGGCTGCCTCATCTACAACGTCAAGATCAGAG
GGGTGAACTTCCCATCCAACGGCCCTGTGATGCAGAAGAAAACACTCGGCTGGGAGGCCTCCACCGAGAC
ACTGTACCCCGCTGACGGCGGCCTGGAAGGCAGAGCCGACATGGCCCTGAAGCTCGTGGGCGGGGGCCAC
CTGATCTGCAACCTTAAGACCACATACAGATCCAAGAAACCCGCTAAGAACCTCAAGATGCCCGGCGTCT
ACTATGTGGACAGGAGACTGGAAAGAATCAAGGAGGCCGACAAAGAGACATACGTCGAGCAGCACGAGGT
GGCTGTGGCCAGATACTGCGACCTCCCTAGCAAACTGGGGCACAAACTTAATTGAGAATTCTACCACCCA
GCTTTCTTGTACAAAGTGGTACGTCTCAAGACCAGAGGTCTCTGCTTTTGCCTTACTCATATTACAATGA
GCTCATCCTCATATTACAATGAGCTCATCCTCATATTACAATGAGCTCATCCTCATATTACAATGAGCTC
ATCCAACCAGAAGAGACCTGTGCTTCACTCCTCAGGTGCAGGCTGCCTATCAGAAGGTGGTGGCTGGTGT
GGCCAATGCCCTGGCTCACAAATACCACTGAGATCTTTTTCCCTCTGCCAAAAATTATGGGGACATCATG
AAGCCCCTTGAGCATCTGACTTCTGGCTAATAAAGGAAATTTATTTTCATTGCAATAGTGTGTTGGAATT
TTTTGTGTCTCTCACTCGGAAGGACATATGGGAGGGCAAATCATTTAAAACATCAGAATGAGTATTTGGT
TTAGAGTTTGGCAACATATGCCCATATGCTGGCTGCCATGAACAAAGGTTGGCTATAAAGAGGTCATCAG
TATATGAAACAGCCCCCTGCTGTCCATTCCTTATTCCATAGAAAAGCCTTGACTTGAGGTTAGATTTTTT
TTATATTTTGTTTTGTGTTATTTTTTTCTTTAACATCCCTAAAATTTTCCTTACATGTTTTACTAGCCAG
ATTTTTCCTCCTCTCCTGACTACTCCCAGTCATAGCTGTCCCTCTTCTCTTATGGAGATCCCGAGCGGTG
CGTTTTTATGCTTGTAGTATTGTATAATGTTTTTAAGATCCAAGCTTCTGACCTCTTCTCTTCCTCCCAC
AGGGCCTCGAGACAATTGCATCGATGGTACCAGTGAAAGTCTGCAATGAATTCGAGTTGGCGCGCCTGTC
ATTCTAAATCTCTCTTTCAGCCTAAAGCTTTTTCCCCGTATCCCCCCAGGTGTCTGCAGGCTCAAAGAGC
AGCGAGAAGCGTTCAGAGGAAAGCGATCCCGTGCCACCTTCCCCGTGCCCGGGCTGTCCCCGCACGCTGC
CGGCTCGGGGATGCGGGGGGAGCGCCGGACCGGAGCGGAGCCCCGGGCGGCTCGCTGCTGCCCCCTAGCG
GGGGAGGGACGTAATTACATCCCTGGGGGCTTTGGGAGGGGGCTGTCCCCGTGAGCTCCCAGGCGCGCCT
GTCATTCTAAATCTCTCTTTCAGCCTAAAGCTTTTTCCCCGTATCCCCCCAGGTGTCTGCAGGCTCAAAG
AGCAGCGAGAAGCGTTCAGAGGAAAGCGATCCCGTGCCACCTTCCCCGTGCCCGGGCTGTCCCCGCACGC
TGCCGGCTCGGGGATGCGGGGGGAGCGCCGGACCGGAGCGGAGCCCCGGGCGGCTCGCTGCTGCCCCCTA
GCGGGGGAGGGACGTAATTACATCCCTGGGGGCTTTGGGGGGGGGCTGTCCCCGTGAGCTCCCAGGCGCG
CCAACTCGGTACCGTATCGATGTCGACGTTAACGCTAGTGATATCAACTTTGTATAGAAAAGTTGGCTCC
GAATTCGCCCTTGACAGCAGAGATCCAGTTTGGTTAATTAATTGGCTCCGGTGCCCGTCAGTGGGCAGAG
CGCACATCGCCCACAGTCCCCGAGAAGTTGTGGGGAGGGGTCGGCAATTGAACCGGTGCCTAGAGAAGGT
GGCGCGGGGTAAACTGGGAAAGTGATGTCGTGTACTGGCTCCGCCTTTTTCCCGAGGGTGGGGGAGAACC
GTATATAAGTGCAGTAGTCGCCGTGAACGTTCTTTTTCGCAACGGGTTTGCCGCCAGAACACAGGTAAGT
GCCGTGTGTGGTTCCCGCGGGCCTGGCCTCTTTACGGGTTATGGCCCTTGCGTGCCTTGAATTACTTCCA
CCTGGCTGCAGTACGTGATTCTTGATCCCGAGCTTCGGGTTGGAAGTGGGTGGGAGAGTTCGAGGCCTTG
CGCTTAAGGAGCCCCTTCGCCTCGTGCTTGAGTTGAGGCCTGGCCTGGGCGCTGGGGCCGCCGCGTGCGA
ATCTGGTGGCACCTTCGCGCCTGTCTCGCTGCTTTCGATAAGTCTCTAGCCATTTAAAATTTTTGATGAC
CTGCTGCGACGCTTTTTTTCTGGCAAGATAGTCTTGTAAATGCGGGCCAAGATCTGCACACTGGTATTTC
GGTTTTTGGGGCCGCGGGCGGCGACGGGGCCCGTGCGTCCCAGCGCACATGTTCGGCGAGGCGGGGCCTG
CGAGCGCGGCCACCGAGAATCGGACGGGGGTAGTCTCAAGCTGGCCGGCCTGCTCTGGTGCCTGGCCTCG
CGCCGCCGTGTATCGCCCCGCCCTGGGCGGCAAGGCTGGCCCGGTCGGCACCAGTTGCGTGAGCGGAAAG
ATGGCCGCTTCCCGGCCCTGCTGCAGGGAGCTCAAAATGGAGGACGCGGCGCTCGGGAGAGCGGGCGGGT
GAGTCACCCACACAAAGGAAAAGGGCCTTTCCGTCCTCAGCCGTCGCTTCATGTGACTCCACGGAGTACC
GGGCGCCGTCCAGGCACCTCGATTAGTTCTCGAGCTTTTGGAGTACGTCGTCTTTAGGTTGGGGGGAGGG
GTTTTATGCGATGGAGTTTCCCCACACTGAGTGGGTGGAGACTGAAGTTAGGCCAGCTTGGCACTTGATG
TAATTCTCCTTGGAATTTGCCCTTTTTGAGTTTGGATCTTGGTTCATTCTCAAGCCTCAGACAGTGGTTC
AAAGTTTTTTTCTTCCATTTCAGGTGTCGTGAGAAGGGCGAATTCGACCCAAGTTTGTACAAAAAAGCAG
GCTCGCCACCATGGTGAGCAAGGGCGAGGAGCTGTTCACCGGGGTGGTGCCCATCCTGGTCGAGCTGGAC
GGCGACGTAAACGGCCACAAGTTCAGCGTGAGGGGCGAGGGCGAGGGCGATGCCACCAACGGCAAGCTGA
CCCTGAAGTTCATCTGCACCACCGGCAAGCTGCCCGTGCCCTGGCCCACCCTCGTGACCACCCTGAGCCA
CGGCGTGCAGTGCTTCGCCCGCTACCCCGACCACATGAAGCAGCACGACTTCTTCAAGTCCGCCATGCCC
GAAGGCTACGTCCAGGAGCGCACCATCTTCTTCAAGGACGACGGCACCTACAAGACCCGCGCCGAGGTGA
AGTTCGAGGGCGACACCCTAGTGAACCGCATCGAGCTGAAGGGCGTCGACTTCAAGGAGGACGGCAACAT
CCTGGGGCACAAGCTGGAGTACAACTTCAACAGCCACAACATCTATATCATGGCCGTCAAGCAGAAGAAC
GGCATCAAGGTGAACTTCAAGATCCGCCACAACGTGGAGGACGGCAGCGTGCAGCTCGCCGACCACTACC
AGCAGAACACCCCCATCGGCGACGGCCCCGTGCTGCTGCCCGACAGCCACTACCTGAGCACCCAGTCCGT
GCTGAGCAAAGACCCCAACGAGAAGCGCGATCACATGGTCCTGCTGGAGTTCCGCACCGCCGCCGGGATC
ACTCTCGGCATGGACGAGCTGTACAAGTAATACCACCCAGCTTTCTTGTACAAAGTGGTACGCGTGAATT
CACTCCTCAGGTGCAGGCTGCCTATCAGAAGGTGGTGGCTGGTGTGGCCAATGCCCTGGCTCACAAATAC
CACTGAGATCTTTTTCCCTCTGCCAAAAATTATGGGGACATCATGAAGCCCCTTGAGCATCTGACTTCTG
GCTAATAAAGGAAATTTATTTTCATTGCAATAGTGTGTTGGAATTTTTTGTGTCTCTCACTCGGAAGGAC
ATATGGGAGGGCAAATCATTTAAAACATCAGAATGAGTATTTGGTTTAGAGTTTGGCAACATATGCCCAT
ATGCTGGCTGCCATGAACAAAGGTTGGCTATAAAGAGGTCATCAGTATATGAAACAGCCCCCTGCTGTCC
ATTCCTTATTCCATAGAAAAGCCTTGACTTGAGGTTAGATTTTTTTTATATTTTGTTTTGTGTTATTTTT
TTCTTTAACATCCCTAAAATTTTCCTTACATGTTTTACTAGCCAGATTTTTCCTCCTCTCCTGACTACTC
CCAGTCATAGCTGTCCCTCTTCTCTTATGGAGATCCCTCGACCTGCAGCCCAAGCTTGGCGTAATCATGG
TCATAGCTGTTTCCTGTGTGAAATTGTTATCCGCTCACAATTCCACACAACATACGAGCCGGAAGCATAA
AGTGTAAAGCCTGGGGTGCCTAATGAGTGAGCTAACTCACATTAATTGCGTTGCGCTCACTGCCCGCTTT
CCAGTCGGGAAACCTGTCGTGCCAGCGGATCGACAGTACTAAGCTTGGTCTAATACCCAATCTCTCGTCT
TATCCAGATGTTTTATACGCCTCTGGCCCGTGTCTCAAAATCTCTGATGTTACATTGCACAAGATAAAAT
AATATCATCATGAACAATAAAACTGTCTGCTTACATAAACAGTAATACAAGGGGTGTTATGAGCCATATT
CAACGGGAAACGTCGAGGCCGCGATTAAATTCCAACATGGATGCTGATTTATATGGGTATAAATGGGCTC
GCGATAATGTCGGGCAATCAGGTGCGACAATCTATCGCTTGTATGGGAAGCCCGATGCGCCAGAGTTGTT
TCTGAAACATGGCAAAGGTAGCGTTGCCAATGATGTTACAGATGAGATGGTCAGACTAAACTGGCTGACG
GAATTTATGCCTCTTCCGACCATCAAGCATTTTATCCGTACTCCTGATGATGCATGGTTACTCACCACTG
CGATCCCCGGAAAAACAGCATTCCAGGTATTAGAAGAATATCCTGATTCAGGTGAAAATATTGTTGATGC
GCTGGCAGTGTTCCTGCGCCGGTTGCATTCGATTCCTGTTTGTAATTGTCCTTTTAACAGCGATCGCGTA
TTTCGTCTCGCTCAGGCGCAATCACGAATGAATAACGGTTTGGTTGATGCGAGTGATTTTGATGACGAGC
GTAATGGCTGGCCTGTTGAACAAGTCTGGAAAGAAATGCATAAACTTTTGCCATTCTCACCGGATTCAGT
CGTCACTCATGGTGATTTCTCACTTGATAACCTTATTTTTGACGAGGGGAAATTAATAGGTTGTATTGAT
GTTGGACGAGTCGGAATCGCAGACCGATACCAGGATCTTGCCATCCTATGGAACTGCCTCGGTGAGTTTT
CTCCTTCATTACAGAAACGGCTTTTTCAAAAATATGGTATTGATAATCCTGATATGAATAAATTGCAGTT
TCATTTGATGCTCGATGAGTTTTTCTAATCAGAATTGGTTAATTGGTTGTAACACTGGCAGAGCATTACG
CTGACTTGACGGGACGGCGCAAGCTCATGACCAAAATCCCTTAACGTGAGTTACGCGTCGTTCCACTGAG
CGTCAGAGGTATCACTAGTATTACAGAGGTAAGTTATAACAGTCGCCTAACCC
