>Addgene plasmid #103646 | LSB-hsa-miR-556-5p | depositor partial sequence | sequence record 196341 | hsa-miR-556-5p target
CTCATATTACAATGAGCTCATC
